>Addgene plasmid #148639 | pT7-V5-SBP-C1-HsRoquin2_AE | depositor full sequence | sequence record 291087 | Full Sequence
TAGTTATTAATAGTAATCAATTACGGGGTCATTAGTTCATAGCCCATATATGGAGTTCCGCGTTACATAA
CTTACGGTAAATGGCCCGCCTGGCTGACCGCCCAACGACCCCCGCCCATTGACGTCAATAATGACGTATG
TTCCCATAGTAACGCCAATAGGGACTTTCCATTGACGTCAATGGGTGGAGTATTTACGGTAAACTGCCCA
CTTGGCAGTACATCAAGTGTATCATATGCCAAGTACGCCCCCTATTGACGTCAATGACGGTAAATGGCCC
GCCTGGCATTATGCCCAGTACATGACCTTATGGGACTTTCCTACTTGGCAGTACATCTACGTATTAGTCA
TCGCTATTACCATGGTGATGCGGTTTTGGCAGTACATCAATGGGCGTGGATAGCGGTTTGACTCACGGGG
ATTTCCAAGTCTCCACCCCATTGACGTCAATGGGAGTTTGTTTTGGCACCAAAATCAACGGGACTTTCCA
AAATGTCGTAACAACTCCGCCCCATTGACGCAAATGGGCGGTAGGCGTGTACGGTGGGAGGTCTATATAA
GCAGAGCTCTCTGGCTAACTAGAGAACCCACTGCTTACTGGCTTATCGAAATTAATACGACTCACTATAG
GGAGACCCAAGCTCTAGCGCTACCGGTCGCCACCATGGGTAAGCCTATCCCTAACCCTCTCCTCGGTCTC
GATTCTACGCCCGGAAGCGGTAGCGGTACGATGGACGAGAAGACCACCGGCTGGGGGGGCGGCCACGTGG
TGGAGGGCCTGGCCGGCGAGCTGGAGCAGCTGCGGGCCAGGCTGGAGCACCACCCTCAGGGCCAGCGGGA
GCCCAGATCTCGAGCTCAAGCTTCGAATTCTGCAGTCGACATGCCTGTGCAGGCAGCTCAATGGACAGAA
TTTCTGTCCTGTCCAATCTGCTATAATGAATTTGATGAGAATGTGCACAAACCCATCAGTTTAGGTTGTT
CACACACTGTTTGCAAGACCTGCTTGAATAAACTTCATCGAAAAGCTTGTCCTTTTGACCAGACTGCCAT
CAACACAGATATTGATGTACTTCCTGTCAACTTCGCACTTCTCCAGTTAGTTGGAGCCCAGGTACCAGAT
CATCAGTCAATTAAGTTAAGTAATCTAGGTGAGAATAAACACTATGAGGTTGCAAAGAAATGCGTTGAGG
ATTTGGCACTCTACTTAAAACCACTAAGTGGAGGTAAAGGTGTAGCTAGCTTGAACCAGAGTGCACTGAG
CCGTCCAATGCAAAGGAAACTGGTGACACTTGTAAACTGTCAACTGGTGGAGGAAGAAGGTCGTGTAAGA
GCCATGCGAGCAGCTCGTTCCCTTGGAGAAAGAACTGTAACAGAACTGATATTACAGCACCAGAACCCTC
AGCAGTTGTCTGCCAATCTATGGGCCGCTGTCAGGGCTCGAGGATGCCAGTTTTTAGGGCCAGCTATGCA
AGAAGAGGCCTTGAAGCTGGTGTTACTGGCATTAGAAGATGGTTCTGCCCTCTCAAGGAAAGTTCTGGTA
CTTTTTGTTGTGCAGAGACTAGAACCAAGATTTCCTCAGGCATCAAAAACAAGTATTGGTCATGTTGTGC
AACTACTGTATCGAGCTTCTTGTTTTAAGGTTACCAAAAGAGATGAAGACTCTTCCCTAATGCAGCTGAA
GGAGGAATTTCGGAGTTATGAAGCATTACGCAGAGAACATGATGCCCAAATTGTTCATATTGCCATGGAA
GCAGGACTCCGTATTTCACCTGAACAGTGGTCCTCTCTTTTGTATGGTGATTTGGCTCATAAATCACACA
TGCAGTCTATCATTGATAAGCTACAGTCTCCAGAGTCATTTGCAAAGAGTGTCCAGGAATTGACAATTGT
TTTGCAACGAACAGGTGACCCAGCTAACTTAAATAGACTGAGGCCTCATTTAGAGCTTCTTGCAAACATA
GACCCTAATCCAGACGCTGTTTCACCAACTTGGGAGCAGCTGGAAAATGCAATGGTAGCTGTTAAAACAG
TAGTTCATGGCCTTGTGGACTTCATACAAAATTATAGTAGAAAAGGCCATGAGACCCCTCAGCCTCAGCC
AAACAGCAAATACAAGACTAGCATGTGCCGAGATTTGCGACAGCAAGGGGGTTGTCCACGAGGAACAAAT
TGTACATTTGCCCATTCTCAGGAAGAGCTTGAAAAGTATCGATTAAGGAACAAAAAGATCAATGCCACTG
TAAGAACGTTTCCTCTTCTAAATAAAGTTGGTGTAAACAACACTGTCACAACCACAGCCGGAAATGTCAT
TTCTGTCATAGGAAGTACTGAAACAACAGGGAAAATTGTTCCAAGTACAAACGGAATTTCAAATGCAGAA
AACAGTGTTTCCCAGCTAATCTCACGTAGTACTGACAGTACCTTAAGAGCTCTGGAGACCGTGAAGAAAG
TGGGAAAGGTTGGCGCTAATGGTCAGAATGCTGCTGGGCCCTCTGCAGATTCTGTAACTGAAAATAAAAT
TGGTTCTCCACCCAAGACTCCTGTAAGTAATGTAGCAGCTACCTCAGCTGGGCCCTCTAATGTTGGAACA
GAGCTGAATTCTGTGCCTCAAAAATCCAGCCCATTTCTAACTAGAGTACCAGTATATCCTCCGCATTCTG
AAAACATTCAGTATTTTCAAGATCCAAGGACTCAGATACCCTTTGAAGTCCCACAGTACCCACAGACAGG
ATACTATCCACCACCTCCAACGGTACCAGCTGGTGTGGCTCCCTGTGTTCCTCGCTTTGTGAGGTCCAAT
AACGTTCCAGAGTCCTCCCTCCCACCTGCTTCCATGCCATATGCCGATCATTACAGTACATTTTCCCCTC
GAGATCGAATGAATTCTTCTCCTTACCAGCCTCCTCCTCCGCAGCCGTATGGACCAGTTCCTCCAGTACC
TTCTGGAATGTATGCTCCTGTGTACGACAGCAGGCGCATCTGGCGCCCACCTATGTACCAACGAGATGAC
ATTATTAGAAGCAATTCTTTACCTCCAATGGATGTGATGCACTCATCTGTCTATCAGACATCTTTGCGGG
AAAGATATAACTCATTAGATGGATATTATTCGGTGGCTTGTCAGCCACCAAGTGAGCCAAGGACAACTGT
GCCTTTACCAAGGGAACCTTGTGGTCATTTGAAGACCAGTTGCGAGGAGCAGATAAGAAGAAAGCCAGAT
CAGTGGGCACAGTACCACACTCAGAAAGCACCTCTTGTCTCTTCAACTCTTCCTGTGGCAACACAGTCAC
CAACACCACCTTCTCCTCTGTTCAGTGTAGACTTTCGTGCGGATTTCTCAGAGAGTGTGAGTGGTACAAA
ATTTGAAGAAGATCATCTTTCCCATTATTCTCCCTGGTCTTGTGGCACCATAGGCTCCTGTATAAATGCC
ATTGATTCAGAGCCCAAAGATGTCATTGCTAATTCAAATGCTGTGTTAATGGACCTGGACAGTGGTGATG
TTAAGAGAAGAGTACATTTATTTGAAACCCAGAGAAGGACAAAAGAAGAAGATCCAATAATTCCCTTTAG
TGATGGACCCATCATCTCAAAATGGGGTGCGATTTCCAGATCTTCCCGTACAGGTTACCATACCACAGAT
CCTGTCCAGGCCACTGCTTCCCAAGGAAGTGCGACTAAGCCCATCAGTGTATCAGATTATGTCCCTTATG
TCAATGCTGTTGATTCAAGGTGGAGTTCATATGGCAACGAGGCCACATCATCAGCACACTATGTTGAAAG
GGACAGATTCATTGTTACTGATTTATCTGGTCATAGAAAGCATTCCAGTACTGGGGACCTTTTGAGCCTT
GAACTTCAGCAGGCCAAGAGCAACTCATTACTTCTTCAGAGAGAGGCCAATGCTTTGGCCATGCAACAGA
AGTGGAATTCCCTGGATGAAGGCCGTCACCTTACCTTAAACCTTTTAAGCAAGGAAATTGAACTAAGAAA
TGGAGAGTTACAGAGTGATTATACAGAAGATGCAACAGATACTAAACCTGATAGGGATATCGAGTTAGAG
CTTTCAGCACTTGATACTGATGAACCTGATGGACAAAGTGAACCAATTGAAGAGATCTTGGACATACAGC
TTGGTATCAGTTCTCAAAATGATCAGTTGCTAAATGGAATGGCAGTGGAAAATGGGCATCCAGTACAGCA
GCACCAAAAGGAGCCACCAAAGCAGAAGAAACAGAGTTTAGGTGAAGACCATGTGATTCTGGAGGAGCAA
AAAACAATTCTGCCGGTAACTTCTTGCTTTAGCCAGCCACTCCCAGTGTCTATTAGCAATGCAAGTTGCC
TCCCCATCACCACATCTGTCAGTGCTGGCAACCTCATTCTGAAAACTCATGTTATGTCTGAAGATAAAAA
CGACTTTTTAAAACCTGTTGCAAATGGGAAGATGGTTAACAGCTGAGGATCCACCGGATCTAGATAACTG
ATCATAATCAGCCATACCACATTTGTAGAGGTTTTACTTGCTTTAAAAAACCTCCCACACCTCCCCCTGA
ACCTGAAACATAAAATGAATGCAATTGTTGTTGTTAACTTGTTTATTGCAGCTTATAATGGTTACAAATA
AAGCAATAGCATCACAAATTTCACAAATAAAGCATTTTTTTCACTGCATTCTAGTTGTGGTTTGTCCAAA
CTCATCAATGTATCTTAACGCGTAAATTGTAAGCGTTAATATTTTGTTAAAATTCGCGTTAAATTTTTGT
TAAATCAGCTCATTTTTTAACCAATAGGCCGAAATCGGCAAAATCCCTTATAAATCAAAAGAATAGACCG
AGATAGGGT
[37 nt withheld, positions 4840-4876]
AAAGAACGTGGACTCCAACGTCAAAGG
[49 nt withheld, positions 4904-4952]
T
[91 nt withheld, positions 4954-5044]
G
[124 nt withheld, positions 5046-5169]
CAGGTGGCACTTTTCGGGGAAATGTGCGCGGAACCCCTATTTGTTTATTTTTCTAAATACATTCAAATAT
GTATCCGCTCATGAGACAATAACCCTGATAAATGCTTCAATAATATTGAAAAAGGAAGAGTCCTGAGGCG
GAAAGAACCAGCTGTGGAATGTGTGTCAGTTAGGGTGTGGAAAGTCCCCAGGCTCCCCAGCAGGCAGAAG
TATGCAAAGCATGCATCTCAATTAGTCAGCAACCAGGTGTGGAAAGTCCCCAGGCTCCCCAGCAGGCAGA
AGTATGCAAAGCATGCATCTCAATTAGTCAGCAACCATAGTCCCGCCCCTAACTCCGCCCATCCCGCCCC
TAACTCCGCCCAGTTCCGCCCATTCTCCGCCCCATGGCTGACTAATTTTTTTTATTTATGCAGAGGCCGA
GGCCGCCTCGGCCTCTGAGCTATTCCAGAAGTAGTGAGGAGGCTTTTTTGGAGGCCTAGGCTTTTGCAAA
GATCGATCAAGAGACAGGATGAGGATCGTTTCGCATGATTGAACAAGATGGATTGCACGCAGGTTCTCCG
GCCGCTTGGGTGGAGAGGCTATTCGGCTATGACTGGGCACAACAGACAATCGGCTGCTCTGATGCCGCCG
TGTTCCGGCTGTCAGCGCAGGGGCGCCCGGTTCTTTTTGTCAAGACCGACCTGTCCGGTGCCCTGAATGA
ACTGCAAGACGAGGCAGCGCGGCTATCGTGGCTGGCCACGACGGGCGTTCCTTGCGCAGCTGTGCTCGAC
GTTGTCACTGAAGCGGGAAGGGACTGGCTGCTATTGGGCGAAGTGCCGGGGCAGGATCTCCTGTCATCTC
ACCTTGCTCCTGCCGAGAAAGTATCCATCATGGCTGATGCAATGCGGCGGCTGCATACGCTTGATCCGGC
TACCTGCCCATTCGACCACCAAGCGAAACATCGCATCGAGCGAGCACGTACTCGGATGGAAGCCGGTCTT
GTCGATCAGGATGATCTGGACGAAGAGCATCAGGGGCTCGCGCCAGCCGAACTGTTCGCCAGGCTCAAGG
CGAGCATGCCCGACGGCGAGGATCTCGTCGTGACCCATGGCGATGCCTGCTTGCCGAATATCATGGTGGA
AAATGGCCGCTTTTCTGGATTCATCGACTGTGGCCGGCTGGGTGTGGCGGACCGCTATCAGGACATAGCG
TTGGCTACCCGTGATATTGCTGAAGAGCTTGGCGGCGAATGGGCTGACCGCTTCCTCGTGCTTTACGGTA
TCGCCGCTCCCGATTCGCAGCGCATCGCCTTCTATCGCCTTCTTGACGAGTTCTTCTGAGCGGGACTCTG
GGGTTCGAAATGACCGACCAAGCGACGCCCAACCTGCCATCACGAGATTTCGATTCCACCGCCGCCTTCT
ATGAAAGGTTGGGCTTCGGAATCGTTTTCCGGGACGCCGGCTGGATGATCCTCCAGCGCGGGGATCTCAT
GCTGGAGTTCTTCGCCCACCCTAGGGGGAGGCTAACTGAAACACGGAAGGAGACAATACCGGAAGGAACC
CGCGCTATGACGGCAATAAAAAGACAGAATAAAACGCACGGTGTTGGGTCGTTTGTTCATAAACGCGGGG
TTCGGTCCCAGGGCTGGCACTCTGTCGATACCCCACCGAGACCCCATTGGGGCCAATACGCCCGCGTTTC
TTCCTTTTCCCCACCCCACCCCCCAAGTTCGGGTGAAGGCCCAGGGCTCGCAGCCAACGTCGGGGCGGCA
GGCCCTGCCATAGCCTCAGGTTACTCATATATACTTTAGATTGATTTAAAACTTCATTTTTAATTTAAAA
GGATCTAGGTGAAGATCCTTTTTGATAATCTCATGACCAAAATCCCTTAACGTGAGTTTTCGTTCCACTG
AGCGTCAGACCCCGTAGAAAAGATCAAAGGATCTTCTTGAGATCCTTTTTTTCTGCGCGTAATCTGCTGC
TTGCAAACAAAAAAACCACCGCTACCAGCGGTGGTTTGTTTGCCGGATCAAGAGCTACCAACTCTTTTTC
CGAAGGTAACTGGCTTCAGCAGAGCGCAGATACCAAATACTGTCCTTCTAGTGTAGCCGTAGTTAGGCCA
CCACTTCAAGAACTCTGTAGCACCGCCTACATACCTCGCTCTGCTAATCCTGTTACCAGTGGCTGCTGCC
AGTGGCGATAAGTCGTGTCTTACCGGGTTGGACTCAAGACGATAGTTACCGGATAAGGCGCAGCGGTCGG
GCTGAACGGGGGGTTCGTGCACACAGCCCAGCTTGGAGCGAACGACCTACACCGAACTGAGATACCTACA
GCGTGAGCTATGAGAAAGCGCCACGCTTCCCGAAGGGAGAAAGGCGGACAGGTATCCGGTAAGCGGCAGG
GTCGGAACAGGAGAGCGCACGAGGGAGCTTCCAGGGGGAAACGCCTGGTATCTTTATAGTCCTGTCGGGT
TTCGCCACCTCTGACTTGAGCGTCGATTTTTGTGATGCTCGTCAGGGGGGCGGAGCCTATGGAAAAACGC
CAGCAACGCGGCCTTTTTACGGTTCCTGGCCTTTTGCTGGCCTTTTGCTCACATGTTCTTTCCTGCGTTA
TCCCCTGATTCTGTGGATAACCGTATTACCGCCATGCAT
Features (pLannotate 1.2.2; 18 found; start..end, strand, type, name):
     61..364     +  enhancer       CMV enhancer: human cytomegalovirus immediate early enhancer
    365..568     +  promoter       CMV promoter: human cytomegalovirus (CMV) immediate early promoter
    564..597     +  LTR            5' LTR (truncated) (fragment): truncated 5' long terminal repeat (LTR) from HIV-1
    613..631     +  promoter       T7 promoter: promoter for bacteriophage T7 RNA polymerase
    668..709     +  CDS            V5 tag: epitope tag from simian virus 5
    731..844     +  CDS            SBP: streptavidin-binding peptide selected from a peptide library; binds streptavidin with nanomolar affinity (Keefe et al., 2001)
    845..880     +  misc_feature   MCS (fragment): multiple cloning site
    881..4453    +  CDS            RC3H2: RC3H2_HUMAN - Also known as MNAB, RNF164. Experimental evidence at protein level: Swiss-Prot protein existence level 1. Post-transcriptional repressor of mRNAs containing a conserved stem loop motif, called constitutive decay element (CDE), which is often located in the 3'-UTR, as in HMGXB3, ICOS, IER3, NFKBID, NFKBIZ, PPP1R10, TNF and in many more mRNAs. Binds to CDE and promotes mRNA deadenylation and degradation. This process does not involve miRNAs. In follicular helper T (Tfh) cells, represses of ICOS and TNFRSF4 expression, thus preventing spontaneous Tfh cell differentiation, germinal c
   4479..4563    +  CDS            large T antigen (fragment): large T antigen from SV40 (simian virus 40)
   4586..4707    +  polyA_signal   SV40 poly(A) signal: SV40 polyadenylation signal
   4741..5169    -  rep_origin     f1 ori (sequence partly withheld): f1 bacteriophage origin of replication; arrow indicates direction of (+) strand synthesis
   5196..5300    +  promoter       AmpR promoter: bla
   5302..5659    +  promoter       SV40 promoter: SV40 enhancer and early promoter
   5694..6488    +  CDS            NeoR/KanR: aminoglycoside phosphotransferase from Tn5; aph(3')-II (or nptII); confers resistance to neomycin, kanamycin, and G418 (Geneticin®)
   6509..6661    +  CDS            ble (fragment): BLE_KLEPN - Experimental evidence at protein level: Swiss-Prot protein existence level 1. Binding protein with a strong affinity to the bleomycin family of antibiotics. Binds to CL990; an antimitotic-antibiotic compound. From Klebsiella pneumoniae.
   6720..6767    +  polyA_signal   HSV TK poly(A) signal: herpes simplex virus thymidine kinase polyadenylation signal (Cole and Stacy, 1985)
   6858..6874    -  polyA_signal   bGH poly(A) signal (fragment): bovine growth hormone polyadenylation signal
   7096..7684    +  rep_origin     ori: high-copy-number ColE1/pMB1/pBR322/pUC origin of replication
