[The description below was written by a language model from this plasmid's Addgene catalogue record and pLannotate feature annotations shown in this document.]
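Description:
pT7-V5-SBP-C1-HsRoquin2_AE is a 7.8 kb mammalian expression plasmid encoding human Roquin2 (RC3H2, also known as MNAB or RNF164), with the open reading frame derived from an NCBI reference transcript. The catalogue lists the backbone as unknown. The annotated features show a C1-style layout in which tags precede the cloning site. Propagation in bacteria relies on a high-copy ColE1/pUC-type origin, and an f1 origin is also present. A single NeoR/KanR (Tn5 aminoglycoside phosphotransferase) cassette sits behind tandem bacterial (bla-type) and SV40 early promoters and ends in an HSV TK polyadenylation signal. It therefore gives kanamycin resistance in E. coli and could allow G418 selection in mammalian cells.

The expression unit is driven by the CMV immediate-early enhancer and promoter. A T7 promoter lies just downstream, which would also permit transcription by T7 RNA polymerase. The coding region opens with a V5 epitope tag, then a streptavidin-binding peptide (SBP), a short remnant of the multiple cloning site, and the RC3H2 coding sequence, so the protein should be N-terminally V5-SBP tagged. An SV40 polyadenylation signal terminates the transcript. Several short fragment annotations (HIV-1 LTR, SV40 large T antigen, ble, bGH poly(A)) are probably backbone remnants or incidental similarity matches rather than functional elements.

Roquin2 is a post-transcriptional repressor that binds constitutive decay element stem-loops in 3' UTRs and promotes deadenylation and decay of the mRNA. The associated study examined how Roquin proteins recruit the CCR4-NOT deadenylase complex. The tags would suit V5 immunodetection and streptavidin-based pulldown of Roquin2 from transfected human cells, although the record states the purpose only as mammalian expression. The meaning of the "_AE" suffix is not explained, and the depositor sequence may be theoretical rather than fully verified.
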