Addgene plasmid #148639: pT7-V5-SBP-C1-HsRoquin2_AE
Purpose: Mammalian Expression of HsRoquin2
Depositing lab: Elisa Izaurralde. Depositing organization: Max Planck Institute for Developmental Biology. Publication: A CAF40-binding motif facilitates recruitment of the CCR4-NOT complex to mRNAs targeted by Drosophila Roquin. Sgromo A, Raisch T, Bawankar P, Bhandari D, Chen Y, Kuzuoglu-Ozturk D, Weichenrieder O, Izaurralde E. Nat Commun. 2017 Feb 6;8:14307. doi: 10.1038/ncomms14307. PubMed 28165457.
Backbone
  Vector backbone: Unknown
  Vector type: Mammalian Expression
Growth in bacteria
  Bacterial resistance: Kanamycin, 50 μg/mL
  Growth temperature: 37°C
  Growth strain: DH5alpha
  Copy number: High Copy
Gene/Insert
  Gene/Insert name: HsRoquin2
  Species: H. sapiens (human)
  Entrez Gene: RC3H2 (a.k.a. MNAB, RNF164)
  Cloning method: Unknown
Terms and licenses: Academic/Nonprofit Terms; Industry Terms: Not Available to Industry
Depositor comments: ORF extracted from NCBI: NM_001100588.1 Plasmids from this collection were made available to the research community and donated after the lab closed. Please note that the sequence provided by the depositing laboratory may be theoretical/predicted or based on Sanger sequencing results. There may be discrepancies between sequencing results obtained by Addgene and the depositor sequence. If an Addgene verified sequence is not available, please contact before placing your order to request that our lab fully sequence the plasmid.
How to cite: pT7-V5-SBP-C1-HsRoquin2_AE was a gift from Elisa Izaurralde (Addgene plasmid # 148639 ; http://n2t.net/addgene:148639 ; RRID:Addgene_148639)
